>Addgene plasmid #184338 | FAM19A2-V5 | addgene full sequence | sequence record 361410 | Addgene NGS Result
TAGTTATTAATAGTAATCAATTACGGGGTCATTAGTTCATAGCCCATATATGGAGTTCCGCGTTACATAA
CTTACGGTAAATGGCCCGCCTGGCTGACCGCCCAACGACCCCCGCCCATTGACGTCAATAATGACGTATG
TTCCCATAGTAACGCCAATAGGGACTTTCCATTGACGTCAATGGGTGGAGTATTTACGGTAAACTGCCCA
CTTGGCAGTACATCAAGTGTATCATATGCCAAGTACGCCCCCTATTGACGTCAATGACGGTAAATGGCCC
GCCTGGCATTATGCCCAGTACATGACCTTATGGGACTTTCCTACTTGGCAGTACATCTACGTATTAGTCA
TCGCTATTACCATGGTGATGCGGTTTTGGCAGTACATCAATGGGCGTGGATAGCGGTTTGACTCACGGGG
ATTTCCAAGTCTCCACCCCATTGACGTCAATGGGAGTTTGTTTTGGCACCAAAATCAACGGGACTTTCCA
AAATGTCGTAACAACTCCGCCCCATTGACGCAAATGGGCGGTAGGCGTGTACGGTGGGAGGTCTATATAA
GCAGAGCTGGTTTAGTGAACCGTCAGATCCGCTAGCATGAATAAGAGATACTTGCAGAAAGCAACACAAG
GAAAGCTTCTGATAATTATTTTTATAGTGACCTTGTGGGGGAAAGCCGTTTCCAGCGCCAACCATCACAA
AGCTCACCATGTTAGAACTGGGACTTGCGAGGTTGTGGCGCTGCACAGATGCTGTAATAAGAACAAGATA
GAAGAACGGTCCCAAACGGTCAAGTGCTCCTGCTTCCCTGGGCAGGTGGCAGGCACTACCCGAGCTGCTC
CGTCTTGTGTGGATGCATCCATAGTGGAACAAAAGTGGTGGTGTCATATGCAGCCATGCCTGGAGGGAGA
GGAATGTAAAGTCCTTCCAGATCGCAAAGGATGGAGCTGTTCCTCTGGAAACAAAGTAAAAACAACTAGG
GTAACCCATGTCGACGGTACCGCGGGCCCGGGATCCGGCAAACCTATTCCGAATCCTCTTCTTGGTCTCG
ATTCTACATGAGCGGCCGCGACTCTAGATCATAATCAGCCATACCACATTTGTAGAGGTTTTACTTGCTT
TAAAAAACCTCCCACACCTCCCCCTGAACCTGAAACATAAAATGAATGCAATTGTTGTTGTTAACTTGTT
TATTGCAGCTTATAATGGTTACAAATAAAGCAATAGCATCACAAATTTCACAAATAAAGCATTTTTTTCA
CTGCATTCTAGTTGTGGTTTGTCCAAACTCATCAATGTATCTTAAGGCGTAAATTGTAAGCGTTAATATT
TTGTTAAAATTCGCGTTAAATTTTTGTTAAATCAGCTCATTTTTTAACCAATAGGCCGAAATCGGCAAAA
TCCCTTATAAATCAAAAGAATAGACCGAGATAGGGT
[37 nt withheld, positions 1437-1473]
AAAGAACGTGGACTCCAACGTCAAAGG
[49 nt withheld, positions 1501-1549]
T
[91 nt withheld, positions 1551-1641]
G
[124 nt withheld, positions 1643-1766]
CAGGTGGCACTTTTCGGGGAAATGTGCGCGGAACCCCTATTTGTTTATTTTTCTAAATACATTCAAATAT
GTATCCGCTCATGAGACAATAACCCTGATAAATGCTTCAATAATATTGAAAAAGGAAGAGTCCTGAGGCG
GAAAGAACCAGCTGTGGAATGTGTGTCAGTTAGGGTGTGGAAAGTCCCCAGGCTCCCCAGCAGGCAGAAG
TATGCAAAGCATGCATCTCAATTAGTCAGCAACCAGGTGTGGAAAGTCCCCAGGCTCCCCAGCAGGCAGA
AGTATGCAAAGCATGCATCTCAATTAGTCAGCAACCATAGTCCCGCCCCTAACTCCGCCCATCCCGCCCC
TAACTCCGCCCAGTTCCGCCCATTCTCCGCCCCATGGCTGACTAATTTTTTTTATTTATGCAGAGGCCGA
GGCCGCCTCGGCCTCTGAGCTATTCCAGAAGTAGTGAGGAGGCTTTTTTGGAGGCCTAGGCTTTTGCAAA
GATCGATCAAGAGACAGGATGAGGATCGTTTCGCATGATTGAACAAGATGGATTGCACGCAGGTTCTCCG
GCCGCTTGGGTGGAGAGGCTATTCGGCTATGACTGGGCACAACAGACAATCGGCTGCTCTGATGCCGCCG
TGTTCCGGCTGTCAGCGCAGGGGCGCCCGGTTCTTTTTGTCAAGACCGACCTGTCCGGTGCCCTGAATGA
ACTGCAAGACGAGGCAGCGCGGCTATCGTGGCTGGCCACGACGGGCGTTCCTTGCGCAGCTGTGCTCGAC
GTTGTCACTGAAGCGGGAAGGGACTGGCTGCTATTGGGCGAAGTGCCGGGGCAGGATCTCCTGTCATCTC
ACCTTGCTCCTGCCGAGAAAGTATCCATCATGGCTGATGCAATGCGGCGGCTGCATACGCTTGATCCGGC
TACCTGCCCATTCGACCACCAAGCGAAACATCGCATCGAGCGAGCACGTACTCGGATGGAAGCCGGTCTT
GTCGATCAGGATGATCTGGACGAAGAGCATCAGGGGCTCGCGCCAGCCGAACTGTTCGCCAGGCTCAAGG
CGAGCATGCCCGACGGCGAGGATCTCGTCGTGACCCATGGCGATGCCTGCTTGCCGAATATCATGGTGGA
AAATGGCCGCTTTTCTGGATTCATCGACTGTGGCCGGCTGGGTGTGGCGGACCGCTATCAGGACATAGCG
TTGGCTACCCGTGATATTGCTGAAGAGCTTGGCGGCGAATGGGCTGACCGCTTCCTCGTGCTTTACGGTA
TCGCCGCTCCCGATTCGCAGCGCATCGCCTTCTATCGCCTTCTTGACGAGTTCTTCTGAGCGGGACTCTG
GGGTTCGAAATGACCGACCAAGCGACGCCCAACCTGCCATCACGAGATTTCGATTCCACCGCCGCCTTCT
ATGAAAGGTTGGGCTTCGGAATCGTTTTCCGGGACGCCGGCTGGATGATCCTCCAGCGCGGGGATCTCAT
GCTGGAGTTCTTCGCCCACCCTAGGGGGAGGCTAACTGAAACACGGAAGGAGACAATACCGGAAGGAACC
CGCGCTATGACGGCAATAAAAAGACAGAATAAAACGCACGGTGTTGGGTCGTTTGTTCATAAACGCGGGG
TTCGGTCCCAGGGCTGGCACTCTGTCGATACCCCACCGAGACCCCATTGGGGCCAATACGCCCGCGTTTC
TTCCTTTTCCCCACCCCACCCCCCAAGTTCGGGTGAAGGCCCAGGGCTCGCAGCCAACGTCGGGGCGGCA
GGCCCTGCCATAGCCTCAGGTTACTCATATATACTTTAGATTGATTTAAAACTTCATTTTTAATTTAAAA
GGATCTAGGTGAAGATCCTTTTTGATAATCTCATGACCAAAATCCCTTAACGTGAGTTTTCGTTCCACTG
AGCGTCAGACCCCGTAGAAAAGATCAAAGGATCTTCTTGAGATCCTTTTTTTCTGCGCGTAATCTGCTGC
TTGCAAACAAAAAAACCACCGCTACCAGCGGTGGTTTGTTTGCCGGATCAAGAGCTACCAACTCTTTTTC
CGAAGGTAACTGGCTTCAGCAGAGCGCAGATACCAAATACTGTTCTTCTAGTGTAGCCGTAGTTAGGCCA
CCACTTCAAGAACTCTGTAGCACCGCCTACATACCTCGCTCTGCTAATCCTGTTACCAGTGGCTGCTGCC
AGTGGCGATAAGTCGTGTCTTACCGGGTTGGACTCAAGACGATAGTTACCGGATAAGGCGCAGCGGTCGG
GCTGAACGGGGGGTTCGTGCACACAGCCCAGCTTGGAGCGAACGACCTACACCGAACTGAGATACCTACA
GCGTGAGCTATGAGAAAGCGCCACGCTTCCCGAAGGGAGAAAGGCGGACAGGTATCCGGTAAGCGGCAGG
GTCGGAACAGGAGAGCGCACGAGGGAGCTTCCAGGGGGAAACGCCTGGTATCTTTATAGTCCTGTCGGGT
TTCGCCACCTCTGACTTGAGCGTCGATTTTTGTGATGCTCGTCAGGGGGGCGGAGCCTATGGAAAAACGC
CAGCAACGCGGCCTTTTTACGGTTCCTGGCCTTTTGCTGGCCTTTTGCTCACATGTTCTTTCCTGCGTTA
TCCCCTGATTCTGTGGATAACCGTATTACCGCCATGCAT
Features (pLannotate 1.2.2; 14 found; start..end, strand, type, name):
     61..364     +  enhancer       CMV enhancer: human cytomegalovirus immediate early enhancer
    365..568     +  promoter       CMV promoter: human cytomegalovirus (CMV) immediate early promoter
    597..989     +  CDS            Tafa2: TAFA2_MOUSE - Also known as Fam19a2. Experimental evidence at protein level: Swiss-Prot protein existence level 1. Has a role as neurotrophic factor involved in neuronal survival and neurobiological functions. From Mus musculus (Mouse).
    990..1016    +  misc_feature   MCS (fragment): multiple cloning site
   1077..1160    +  CDS            large T antigen (fragment): large T antigen from SV40 (simian virus 40)
   1183..1304    +  polyA_signal   SV40 poly(A) signal: SV40 polyadenylation signal
   1338..1766    -  rep_origin     f1 ori (sequence partly withheld): f1 bacteriophage origin of replication; arrow indicates direction of (+) strand synthesis
   1793..1897    +  promoter       AmpR promoter: bla
   1899..2256    +  promoter       SV40 promoter: SV40 enhancer and early promoter
   2291..3085    +  CDS            NeoR/KanR: aminoglycoside phosphotransferase from Tn5; aph(3')-II (or nptII); confers resistance to neomycin, kanamycin, and G418 (Geneticin®)
   3106..3258    +  CDS            ble (fragment): BLE_KLEPN - Experimental evidence at protein level: Swiss-Prot protein existence level 1. Binding protein with a strong affinity to the bleomycin family of antibiotics. Binds to CL990; an antimitotic-antibiotic compound. From Klebsiella pneumoniae.
   3317..3364    +  polyA_signal   HSV TK poly(A) signal: herpes simplex virus thymidine kinase polyadenylation signal (Cole and Stacy, 1985)
   3455..3471    -  polyA_signal   bGH poly(A) signal (fragment): bovine growth hormone polyadenylation signal
   3693..4281    +  rep_origin     ori: high-copy-number ColE1/pMB1/pBR322/pUC origin of replication
