[The description below was written by a language model from this plasmid's Addgene catalogue record and pLannotate feature annotations shown in this document.]
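Description:
FAM19A2-V5 is a mammalian expression plasmid of about 4.4 kb built on the Clontech pEGFP-N3 backbone, in which the EGFP coding sequence has been replaced by a V5 epitope tag. It carries the 393 bp mouse Fam19a2 (Tafa2) open reading frame, inserted between the NheI and SalI sites so that the V5 tag is fused to the C terminus of the protein. Transcription is driven by the human cytomegalovirus immediate early enhancer and promoter and terminated by the SV40 polyadenylation signal downstream of the residual multiple cloning site. The automated feature table does not annotate the V5 tag itself, which by the catalogue description should lie in the short interval between the remaining cloning-site sequence and the SV40 3′ region. The small "large T antigen", "ble" and "bGH poly(A)" fragments it lists are most likely incidental matches to backbone sequence rather than functional elements.

The plasmid is propagated in E. coli at high copy number from a pUC-type ColE1 origin and also contains an f1 phage origin. A single Tn5 NeoR/KanR aminoglycoside phosphotransferase gene serves both hosts. A bacterial bla-type promoter provides kanamycin resistance in E. coli, while the adjacent SV40 enhancer/early promoter, paired with the HSV TK polyadenylation signal, allows G418 selection of transfected mammalian cells.

The stated purpose is expression of V5-tagged mouse FAM19A2, annotated as a neurotrophic factor, so that it can be detected or captured through the epitope. The associated publication concerns Neurexin-3 variants in dendritic inhibition, but the record does not specify the experiments in which this construct was used.
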