Addgene plasmid #184338: FAM19A2-V5
Purpose: Expression of V5-tagged mouse FAM19A2
Depositing lab: Peter Scheiffele. Publication: Targeted proteoform mapping uncovers specific Neurexin-3 variants required for dendritic inhibition. Hauser D, Behr K, Konno K, Schreiner D, Schmidt A, Watanabe M, Bischofberger J, Scheiffele P. Neuron. 2022 May 8. pii: S0896-6273(22)00362-2. doi: 10.1016/j.neuron.2022.04.017. PubMed 35550065.
Backbone
  Vector backbone: pEGFP-N3
  Backbone manufacturer: Clontech
  Backbone size w/o insert (bp): 3996
  Total vector size (bp): 4395
  Modifications to backbone: EGFP was replaced by V5-tag
  Vector type: Mammalian Expression
  Selectable markers: Neomycin (select with G418)
Growth in bacteria
  Bacterial resistance: Kanamycin, 50 μg/mL
  Growth temperature: 37°C
  Growth strain: DH5alpha
  Copy number: High Copy
Gene/Insert
  Gene/Insert name: FAM19A2 (alt name: TAFA2)
  Species: M. musculus (mouse)
  Insert size (bp): 393
  Entrez Gene: Tafa2 (a.k.a. 6330575M02, FAM19A2 TAFA-2, Fam19a2, Sam2, Tafa-2)
  Promoter: CMV
  Tag / fusion protein: V5-tag (C terminal on insert)
  Cloning method: Restriction Enzyme; 5′ cloning site NheI (not destroyed); 3′ cloning site SalI (not destroyed)
  Sequencing primers: 5′ CMV-for; 3′ EGFP-C-Rev
Terms and licenses: Academic/Nonprofit Terms; Industry Terms: Not Available to Industry
How to cite: FAM19A2-V5 was a gift from Peter Scheiffele (Addgene plasmid # 184338 ; http://n2t.net/addgene:184338 ; RRID:Addgene_184338)
